Addgene plasmid #141474: TFORF0014
Purpose: Lentiviral vector for overexpressing the ZNF707 transcription factor ORF with a unique 24-bp barcode. Barcodes facilitate identification of transcription factors in pooled screens.
Depositing lab: Feng Zhang. Depositing organization: Broad Institute. Publication: A transcription factor atlas of directed differentiation. Joung J, Ma S, Tay T, Geiger-Schuller KR, Kirchgatterer PC, Verdine VK, Guo B, Arias-Garcia MA, Allen WE, Singh A, Kuksenko O, Abudayyeh OO, Gootenberg JS, Fu Z, Macrae RK, Buenrostro JD, Regev A, Zhang F. Cell. 2023 Jan 5;186(1):209-229.e26. doi: 10.1016/j.cell.2022.11.026. PubMed 36608654.
Backbone
  Vector backbone: pLX_TRC317
  Backbone manufacturer: Broad Institute Genetic Perturbation Platform
  Backbone size w/o insert (bp): 8264
  Vector type: Mammalian Expression, Lentiviral
  Selectable markers: Puromycin
Growth in bacteria
  Bacterial resistance: Ampicillin, 100 μg/mL
  Growth temperature: 37°C
  Growth strain: NEB Stable
  Copy number: High Copy
Gene/Insert
  Gene/Insert name: ZNF707
  Species: H. sapiens (human)
  Insert size (bp): 1217
  Entrez Gene: ZNF707
  Promoter: EF1a
  Cloning method: Unknown
  Sequencing primers: 5′ GGGTGGAGACTGAAGTTAGGCCAG; 3′ CACATAGCGTAAAAGGAGCAACATAG
Terms and licenses: Academic/Nonprofit Terms; Industry Terms: Not Available to Industry
Depositor comments: NM_001100599,NM_001100598,NM_173831,NM_001288806,NM_001288805,XM_011516977,ENST00000358656,ENST00000532158,ENST00000532205,ENST00000418203 . The transcription factor ORF portion of this plasmid was synthesized by Genewiz. Please test multiple small colonies in case of plasmid recombination. To make this collection available in a timely manner, a portion of this collection was not fully sequenced by Addgene. If an Addgene verified full plasmid sequence is not available, please contact us prior to placing an order to request the full sequence.
How to cite: TFORF0014 was a gift from Feng Zhang (Addgene plasmid # 141474 ; http://n2t.net/addgene:141474 ; RRID:Addgene_141474)
