[The description below was written by a language model from this plasmid's Addgene catalogue record and pLannotate feature annotations shown in this document.]
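Description:
TFORF0014 is a third-generation-style, self-inactivating HIV-1 lentiviral expression plasmid built on the pLX_TRC317 backbone and carrying the human zinc-finger transcription factor ZNF707 as an overexpression ORF. It is propagated in E. coli through a high-copy ColE1/pUC-type origin with ampicillin selection (AmpR), and also retains an f1 origin and remnants of a lac/lacZα cloning region flanked by T3 and T7 promoters. The depositor notes that the plasmid can recombine, as is common for LTR-containing vectors.

The viral genome is transcribed in packaging cells from an RSV promoter fused to a truncated 5' LTR, followed by the Ψ packaging signal with a gag fragment, the RRE for Rev-dependent nuclear export, and a cPPT/CTS element that aids nuclear import of the provirus. It ends in a ΔU3 3' LTR, which inactivates LTR promoter activity after integration, followed by an SV40 polyadenylation signal. Within this unit, an SV40 early promoter drives puromycin N-acetyltransferase for selection of transduced mammalian cells, and a separate EF-1α promoter drives the ZNF707 ORF, with a downstream WPRE to boost transcript stability and expression. The automated annotation matches only part of the roughly 1.2 kb insert to ZNF707. This probably reflects the isoform used, since the depositor lists several transcript accessions.

According to the record, the construct also carries a unique 24-bp barcode, which is not annotated in the feature table. The barcode lets this transcription factor be identified by sequencing when the plasmid is used with other members of the barcoded ORF collection in pooled overexpression screens, such as those probing directed cell differentiation.
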