Features (pLannotate 1.2.2; 31 found; start..end, strand, type, name):
      5..231     +  promoter       RSV promoter: Rous sarcoma virus enhancer/promoter
    232..412     +  LTR            5' LTR (truncated): truncated 5' long terminal repeat (LTR) from HIV-1
    459..584     +  misc_feature   HIV-1 Ψ: packaging signal of human immunodeficiency virus type 1
    568..931     +  CDS            HIV-1 gag (fragment): gag protein from human immunodeficiency virus 1; gag
   1077..1310    +  misc_feature   RRE: The Rev response element (RRE) of HIV-1 allows for Rev-dependent mRNA export from the nucleus to the cytoplasm.
   1687..1713    +  CDS            Rev (fragment): human immunodeficiency virus 1 (HIV-1) Rev protein; rev; enhances nuclear export of unspliced and incompletely spliced viral mRNAs
   1720..1743    +  promoter       SV40 promoter (fragment): SV40 early promoter
   1744..1815    +  promoter       SV40 promoter (fragment): SV40 enhancer and early promoter
   1839..1974    +  rep_origin     SV40 ori: SV40 origin of replication
   2020..2616    +  CDS            PuroR (fragment): puromycin N-acetyltransferase; pac from Streptomyces; confers resistance to puromycin
   2665..2782    +  misc_feature   cPPT/CTS: central polypurine tract and central termination sequence of HIV-1
   2847..2913    +  CDS            small t antigen (fragment): SV40 (simian virus 40) small t antigen
   2920..4098    +  promoter       EF-1α promoter: strong constitutive promoter for human elongation factor EF-1α
   4115..4729    +  CDS            ZNF707 (fragment): ZN707_HUMAN - Experimental evidence at protein level: Swiss-Prot protein existence level 1. May be involved in transcriptional regulation. From Homo sapiens (Human).
   5243..5296    +  promoter       U6 promoter (fragment): RNA polymerase III promoter for human U6 snRNA
   5338..5926    +  misc_feature   WPRE: woodchuck hepatitis virus posttranscriptional regulatory element
   5977..5996    +  misc_feature   cPPT/CTS (fragment): central polypurine tract and central termination sequence of HIV-1
   5998..6231    +  LTR            3' LTR (ΔU3): self-inactivating 3' long terminal repeat (LTR) from HIV-1
   6309..6430    +  polyA_signal   SV40 poly(A) signal: SV40 polyadenylation signal
   6470..6605    +  rep_origin     SV40 ori: SV40 origin of replication
   6626..6644    -  promoter       T7 promoter: promoter for bacteriophage T7 RNA polymerase
   6652..6807    +  CDS            lacZα (fragment): LacZα fragment of β-galactosidase; lacZ fragment
   6812..7240    +  rep_origin     f1 ori (sequence partly withheld): f1 bacteriophage origin of replication; arrow indicates direction of (+) strand synthesis
   7293..7397    +  promoter       AmpR promoter: bla
   7398..8258    +  CDS            AmpR: β-lactamase; bla; confers resistance to ampicillin, carbenicillin, and related antibiotics
   8429..9017    +  rep_origin     ori: high-copy-number ColE1/pMB1/pBR322/pUC origin of replication
   9200..9292    +  CDS            lacI (fragment): lac repressor; lacI; The lac repressor binds to the lac operator to inhibit transcription in E. coli. This inhibition can be relieved by adding lactose or isopropyl-β-D-thiogalactopyranoside (IPTG).
   9305..9326    +  protein_bind   CAP binding site: CAP binding activates transcription in the presence of cAMP. E. coli catabolite activator protein
   9341..9371    +  promoter       lac promoter: promoter for the E. coli lac operon
   9379..9395    +  protein_bind   lac operator: The lac repressor binds to the lac operator to inhibit transcription in E. coli. This inhibition can be relieved by adding lactose or isopropyl-β-D-thiogalactopyranoside (IPTG). lac repressor encoded by lacI
   9440..9458    +  promoter       T3 promoter: promoter for bacteriophage T3 RNA polymerase
>Addgene plasmid #141474 | TFORF0014 | depositor full sequence | sequence record 276558 | Full Sequence
TTAATGTAGTCTTATGCAATACTCTTGTAGTCTTGCAACATGGTAACGATGAGTTAGCAACATGCCTTAC
AAGGAGAGAAAAAGCACCGTGCATGCCGATTGGTGGAAGTAAGGTGGTACGATCGTGCCTTATTAGGAAG
GCAACAGACGGGTCTGACATGGATTGGACGAACCACTGAATTGCCGCATTGCAGAGATATTGTATTTAAG
TGCCTAGCTCGATACATAAACGGGTCTCTCTGGTTAGACCAGATCTGAGCCTGGGAGCTCTCTGGCTAAC
TAGGGAACCCACTGCTTAAGCCTCAATAAAGCTTGCCTTGAGTGCTTCAAGTAGTGTGTGCCCGTCTGTT
GTGTGACTCTGGTAACTAGAGATCCCTCAGACCCTTTTAGTCAGTGTGGAAAATCTCTAGCAGTGGCGCC
CGAACAGGGACTTGAAAGCGAAAGGGAAACCAGAGGAGCTCTCTCGACGCAGGACTCGGCTTGCTGAAGC
GCGCACGGCAAGAGGCGAGGGGCGGCGACTGGTGAGTACGCCAAAAATTTTGACTAGCGGAGGCTAGAAG
GAGAGAGATGGGTGCGAGAGCGTCAGTATTAAGCGGGGGAGAATTAGATCGCGATGGGAAAAAATTCGGT
TAAGGCCAGGGGGAAAGAAAAAATATAAATTAAAACATATAGTATGGGCAAGCAGGGAGCTAGAACGATT
CGCAGTTAATCCTGGCCTGTTAGAAACATCAGAAGGCTGTAGACAAATACTGGGACAGCTACAACCATCC
CTTCAGACAGGATCAGAAGAACTTAGATCATTATATAATACAGTAGCAACCCTCTATTGTGTGCATCAAA
GGATAGAGATAAAAGACACCAAGGAAGCTTTAGACAAGATAGAGGAAGAGCAAAACAAAAGTAAGACCAC
CGCACAGCAAGCGGCCGCTGATCTTCAGACCTGGAGGAGGAGATATGAGGGACAATTGGAGAAGTGAATT
ATATAAATATAAAGTAGTAAAAATTGAACCATTAGGAGTAGCACCCACCAAGGCAAAGAGAAGAGTGGTG
CAGAGAGAAAAAAGAGCAGTGGGAATAGGAGCTTTGTTCCTTGGGTTCTTGGGAGCAGCAGGAAGCACTA
TGGGCGCAGCGTCAATGACGCTGACGGTACAGGCCAGACAATTATTGTCTGGTATAGTGCAGCAGCAGAA
CAATTTGCTGAGGGCTATTGAGGCGCAACAGCATCTGTTGCAACTCACAGTCTGGGGCATCAAGCAGCTC
CAGGCAAGAATCCTGGCTGTGGAAAGATACCTAAAGGATCAACAGCTCCTGGGGATTTGGGGTTGCTCTG
GAAAACTCATTTGCACCACTGCTGTGCCTTGGAATGCTAGTTGGAGTAATAAATCTCTGGAACAGATTTG
GAATCACACGACCTGGATGGAGTGGGACAGAGAAATTAACAATTACACAAGCTTAATACACTCCTTAATT
GAAGAATCGCAAAACCAGCAAGAAAAGAATGAACAAGAATTATTGGAATTAGATAAATGGGCAAGTTTGT
GGAATTGGTTTAACATAACAAATTGGCTGTGGTATATAAAATTATTCATAATGATAGTAGGAGGCTTGGT
AGGTTTAAGAATAGTTTTTGCTGTACTTTCTATAGTGAATAGAGTTAGGCAGGGATATTCACCATTATCG
TTTCAGACCCACCTCCCAACCCCGAGGGGACCCATGCATTGCATCTCAATTAGTCAGCAACCAGGTGTGG
AAAGTCCCCAGGCTCCCCAGCAGGCAGAAGTATGCAAAGCATGCGTCTCAATTAGTCAGCAACCATAGTC
CCGCCCCTAACTCCGCCCATCCCGCCCCTAACTCCGCCCAGTTCCGCCCATTCTCCGCCCCATGGCTGAC
TAATTTTTTTTATTTATGCAGAGGCCGAGGCCGCCTCGGCCTCTGAGCTATTCCAGAAGTAGTGAGGAGG
CTTTTTTGGAGGCCTAGGCTTTTGCAAAAAGCTTTCTAGAGGTACCACCGGAGCTTACCATGACCGAGTA
CAAGCCCACGGTGCGCCTCGCCACCCGCGACGACGTCCCCAGGGCCGTACGCACCCTCGCCGCCGCGTTC
GCCGACTACCCCGCCACGCGCCACACCGTCGATCCGGACCGCCACATCGAGCGGGTCACCGAGCTGCAAG
AACTCTTCCTCACGCGCGTCGGGCTCGACATCGGCAAGGTGTGGGTCGCGGACGACGGCGCCGCCGTGGC
GGTCTGGACCACGCCGGAGAGCGTCGAAGCGGGGGCGGTGTTCGCCGAGATCGGCCCGCGCATGGCCGAG
TTGAGCGGTTCCCGGCTGGCCGCGCAGCAACAGATGGAAGGCCTCCTGGCGCCGCACCGGCCCAAGGAGC
CCGCGTGGTTCCTGGCCACCGTCGGCGTCTCGCCCGACCACCAGGGCAAGGGTCTGGGCAGCGCCGTCGT
GCTCCCCGGAGTGGAGGCGGCCGAGCGCGCCGGGGTGCCCGCCTTCCTGGAGACCTCCGCGCCCCGCAAC
CTCCCCTTCTACGAGCGGCTCGGCTTCACCGTCACCGCCGACGTCGAGGTGCCCGAAGGACCGCGCACCT
GGTGCATGACCCGCAAGCCCGGTGCCAGTTAACGAATTCTAGATCTTGAGACAAATGGCAGTATTCATCC
ACAATTTTAAAAGAAAAGGGGGGATTGGGGGGTACAGTGCAGGGGAAAGAATAGTAGACATAATAGCAAC
AGACATACAAACTAAAGAATTACAAAAACAAATTACAAAAATTCAAAATTTTCGGGTTTATTACAGGGAC
AGCAGAGATCCACTTTGGCGCCGGCTCGAGGCCTGCAGGTGCAAAGATGGATAAAGTTTTAAACAGAGAG
GAATCTTTGCAGCTAATGGACCTTCTAGGTCTTGAAAGGAGTGGGAATTGGCTCCGGTGCCCGTCAGTGG
GCAGAGCGCACATCGCCCACAGTCCCCGAGAAGTTGGGGGGAGGGGTCGGCAATTGAACCGGTGCCTAGA
GAAGGTGGCGCGGGGTAAACTGGGAAAGTGATGTCGTGTACTGGCTCCGCCTTTTTCCCGAGGGTGGGGG
AGAACCGTATATAAGTGCAGTAGTCGCCGTGAACGTTCTTTTTCGCAACGGGTTTGCCGCCAGAACACAG
GTAAGTGCCGTGTGTGGTTCCCGCGGGCCTGGCCTCTTTACGGGTTATGGCCCTTGCGTGCCTTGAATTA
CTTCCACCTGGCTGCAGTACGTGATTCTTGATCCCGAGCTTCGGGTTGGAAGTGGGTGGGAGAGTTCGAG
GCCTTGCGCTTAAGGAGCCCCTTCGCCTCGTGCTTGAGTTGAGGCCTGGCCTGGGCGCTGGGGCCGCCGC
GTGCGAATCTGGTGGCACCTTCGCGCCTGTCTCGCTGCTTTCGATAAGTCTCTAGCCATTTAAAATTTTT
GATGACCTGCTGCGACGCTTTTTTTCTGGCAAGATAGTCTTGTAAATGCGGGCCAAGATCTGCACACTGG
TATTTCGGTTTTTGGGGCCGCGGGCGGCGACGGGGCCCGTGCGTCCCAGCGCACATGTTCGGCGAGGCGG
GGCCTGCGAGCGCGGCCACCGAGAATCGGACGGGGGTAGTCTCAAGCTGGCCGGCCTGCTCTGGTGCCTG
GCCTCGCGCCGCCGTGTATCGCCCCGCCCTGGGCGGCAAGGCTGGCCCGGTCGGCACCAGTTGCGTGAGC
GGAAAGATGGCCGCTTCCCGGCCCTGCTGCAGGGAGCTCAAAATGGAGGACGCGGCGCTCGGGAGAGCGG
GCGGGTGAGTCACCCACACAAAGGAAAAGGGCCTTTCCGTCCTCAGCCGTCGCTTCATGTGACTCCACGG
AGTACCGGGCGCCGTCCAGGCACCTCGATTAGTTCTCGAGCTTTTGGAGTACGTCGTCTTTAGGTTGGGG
GGAGGGGTTTTATGCGATGGAGTTTCCCCACACTGAGTGGGTGGAGACTGAAGTTAGGCCAGCTTGGCAC
TTGATGTAATTCTCCTTGGAATTTGCCCTTTTTGAGTTTGGATCTTGGTTCATTCTCAAGCCTCAGACAG
TGGTTCAAAGTTTTTTTCTTCCATTTCAGGTGTCGTGAGGCTAGCACCGCCACCATGGACATGGCCCAGG
AGCCAGTGACCTTCAGGGACGTGGCCATCTACTTCTCAAGGGAGGAGTGGGCGTGTCTGGAACCCAGCCA
GAGGGCCCTCTACCGGGACGTGATGCTGGACAACTTCAGCAGTGTGGCTGCTCTGGGATTTTGCAGCCCC
AGACCAGACCTCGTCTCTCGCCTGGAACAGTGGGAGGAGCCGTGGGTTGAAGACCGGGAGAGACCTGAGT
TCCAGGCAGTGCAGAGGGGACCCCGGCCAGGGGCAAGGAAGTCTGCAGACCCCAAGAGACCTTGTGATCA
TCCAGCTTGGGCTCACAAGAAAACCCACGTGCGGCGAGAAAGAGCCAGGGAAGGAAGCAGCTTTAGGAAG
GGCTTCAGGCTGGACACGGATGACGGGCAGCTTCCCAGAGCTGCTCCAGAAAGGACAGACGCCAAGCCCA
CGGCTTTCCCGTGTCAGGTGCTCACGCAGCGTTGTGGGCGGCGGCCGGGCCGCAGAGAGCGCCGGAAGCA
GCGCGCAGTAGAGCTGTCATTCATCTGCGGCACGTGCGGGAAGGCGCTCAGCTGCCACAGCCGGCTGCTC
GCTCACCAGACGGTGCACACGGGAACCAAGGCCTTCGAGTGCCCCGAGTGCGGCCAGACCTTCCGGTGGG
CTTCAAACCTGCAGCGCCACCAGAAGAACCACACGCGCGAGAAGCCCTTCTGCTGCGAGGCCTGCGGGCA
GGCGTTCAGCCTGAAGGACCGCCTGGCTCAGCACCGCAAGGTCCACACCGAGCACAGGCCCTACTCGTGT
GGCGACTGTGGGAAAGCCTTCAAGCAGAAGTCCAACCTTCTCAGACACCAGCTGGTGCACACCGGGGAGC
GGCCGTTCTACTGCGCGGACTGCGGCAAAGCCTTCCGGACCAAGGAGAACCTCAGCCACCACCAGAGGGT
CCACAGCGGGGAGAAGCCCTACACCTGTGCCGAGTGCGGCAAGTCCTTCCGGTGGCCCAAGGGCTTCAGC
ATCCACCGGAGGCTGCACCTGACGAAGAGGTTCTACGAGTGCGGCCACTGTGGGAAAGGCTTCCGTCACC
TGGGGTTCTTCACGCGGCATCAGAGGACTCACAGGCACGGGGAGGTGTAGTAATGAACTAGTCCGTAACT
TGAAAGTATTTCGATTTCTTGGCTTTATATATCTTGTGGAAAGGACGAGAGCGTAATAATGGTACAACTC
GTACGCGTTAAGTCGACAATCAACCTCTGGATTACAAAATTTGTGAAAGATTGACTGGTATTCTTAACTA
TGTTGCTCCTTTTACGCTATGTGGATACGCTGCTTTAATGCCTTTGTATCATGCTATTGCTTCCCGTATG
GCTTTCATTTTCTCCTCCTTGTATAAATCCTGGTTGCTGTCTCTTTATGAGGAGTTGTGGCCCGTTGTCA
GGCAACGTGGCGTGGTGTGCACTGTGTTTGCTGACGCAACCCCCACTGGTTGGGGCATTGCCACCACCTG
TCAGCTCCTTTCCGGGACTTTCGCTTTCCCCCTCCCTATTGCCACGGCGGAACTCATCGCCGCCTGCCTT
GCCCGCTGCTGGACAGGGGCTCGGCTGTTGGGCACTGACAATTCCGTGGTGTTGTCGGGGAAATCATCGT
CCTTTCCTTGGCTGCTCGCCTGTGTTGCCACCTGGATTCTGCGCGGGACGTCCTTCTGCTACGTCCCTTC
GGCCCTCAATCCAGCGGACCTTCCTTCCCGCGGCCTGCTGCCGGCTCTGCGGCCTCTTCCGCGTCTTCGC
CTTCGCCCTCAGACGAGTCGGATCTCCCTTTGGGCCGCCTCCCCGCGTCGACTTTAAGACCAATGACTTA
CAAGGCAGCTGTAGATCTTAGCCACTTTTTAAAAGAAAAGGGGGGACTGGAAGGGCTAATTCACTCCCAA
CGAAGACAAGATCTGCTTTTTGCTTGTACTGGGTCTCTCTGGTTAGACCAGATCTGAGCCTGGGAGCTCT
CTGGCTAACTAGGGAACCCACTGCTTAAGCCTCAATAAAGCTTGCCTTGAGTGCTTCAAGTAGTGTGTGC
CCGTCTGTTGTGTGACTCTGGTAACTAGAGATCCCTCAGACCCTTTTAGTCAGTGTGGAAAATCTCTAGC
AGTACGTATAGTAGTTCATGTCATCTTATTATTCAGTATTTATAACTTGCAAAGAAATGAATATCAGAGA
GTGAGAGGAACTTGTTTATTGCAGCTTATAATGGTTACAAATAAAGCAATAGCATCACAAATTTCACAAA
TAAAGCATTTTTTTCACTGCATTCTAGTTGTGGTTTGTCCAAACTCATCAATGTATCTTATCATGTCTGG
CTCTAGCTATCCCGCCCCTAACTCCGCCCATCCCGCCCCTAACTCCGCCCAGTTCCGCCCATTCTCCGCC
CCATGGCTGACTAATTTTTTTTATTTATGCAGAGGCCGAGGCCGCCTCGGCCTCTGAGCTATTCCAGAAG
TAGTGAGGAGGCTTTTTTGGAGGCCTAGGGACGTACCCAATTCGCCCTATAGTGAGTCGTATTACGCGCG
CTCACTGGCCGTCGTTTTACAACGTCGTGACTGGGAAAACCCTGGCGTTACCCAACTTAATCGCCTTGCA
GCACATCCCCCTTTCGCCAGCTGGCGTAATAGCGAAGAGGCCCGCACCGATCGCCCTTCCCAACAGTTGC
GCAGCCTGAATGGCGAATGGG
[124 nt withheld, positions 6812-6935]
C
[91 nt withheld, positions 6937-7027]
A
[49 nt withheld, positions 7029-7077]
CCTTTGACGTTGGAGTCCACGTTCTTT
[37 nt withheld, positions 7105-7141]
ACCCTATCTCGGTCTATTCTTTTGATTTATAAGGGATTTTGCCGATTTCGGCCTATTGGTTAAAAAATGA
GCTGATTTAACAAAAATTTAACGCGAATTTTAACAAAATATTAACGCTTACAATTTAGGTGGCACTTTTC
GGGGAAATGTGCGCGGAACCCCTATTTGTTTATTTTTCTAAATACATTCAAATATGTATCCGCTCATGAG
ACAATAACCCTGATAAATGCTTCAATAATATTGAAAAAGGAAGAGTATGAGTATTCAACATTTCCGTGTC
GCCCTTATTCCCTTTTTTGCGGCATTTTGCCTTCCTGTTTTTGCTCACCCAGAAACGCTGGTGAAAGTAA
AAGATGCTGAAGATCAGTTGGGTGCACGAGTGGGTTACATCGAACTGGATCTCAACAGCGGTAAGATCCT
TGAGAGTTTTCGCCCCGAAGAACGTTTTCCAATGATGAGCACTTTTAAAGTTCTGCTATGTGGCGCGGTA
TTATCCCGTATTGACGCCGGGCAAGAGCAACTCGGTCGCCGCATACACTATTCTCAGAATGACTTGGTTG
AGTACTCACCAGTCACAGAAAAGCATCTTACGGATGGCATGACAGTAAGAGAATTATGCAGTGCTGCCAT
AACCATGAGTGATAACACTGCGGCCAACTTACTTCTGACAACGATCGGAGGACCGAAGGAGCTAACCGCT
TTTTTGCACAACATGGGGGATCATGTAACTCGCCTTGATCGTTGGGAACCGGAGCTGAATGAAGCCATAC
CAAACGACGAGCGTGACACCACGATGCCTGTAGCAATGGCAACAACGTTGCGCAAACTATTAACTGGCGA
ACTACTTACTCTAGCTTCCCGGCAACAATTAATAGACTGGATGGAGGCGGATAAAGTTGCAGGACCACTT
CTGCGCTCGGCCCTTCCGGCTGGCTGGTTTATTGCTGATAAATCTGGAGCCGGTGAGCGTGGGTCTCGCG
GTATCATTGCAGCACTGGGGCCAGATGGTAAGCCCTCCCGTATCGTAGTTATCTACACGACGGGGAGTCA
GGCAACTATGGATGAACGAAATAGACAGATCGCTGAGATAGGTGCCTCACTGATTAAGCATTGGTAACTG
TCAGACCAAGTTTACTCATATATACTTTAGATTGATTTAAAACTTCATTTTTAATTTAAAAGGATCTAGG
TGAAGATCCTTTTTGATAATCTCATGACCAAAATCCCTTAACGTGAGTTTTCGTTCCACTGAGCGTCAGA
CCCCGTAGAAAAGATCAAAGGATCTTCTTGAGATCCTTTTTTTCTGCGCGTAATCTGCTGCTTGCAAACA
AAAAAACCACCGCTACCAGCGGTGGTTTGTTTGCCGGATCAAGAGCTACCAACTCTTTTTCCGAAGGTAA
CTGGCTTCAGCAGAGCGCAGATACCAAATACTGTTCTTCTAGTGTAGCCGTAGTTAGGCCACCACTTCAA
GAACTCTGTAGCACCGCCTACATACCTCGCTCTGCTAATCCTGTTACCAGTGGCTGCTGCCAGTGGCGAT
AAGTCGTGTCTTACCGGGTTGGACTCAAGACGATAGTTACCGGATAAGGCGCAGCGGTCGGGCTGAACGG
GGGGTTCGTGCACACAGCCCAGCTTGGAGCGAACGACCTACACCGAACTGAGATACCTACAGCGTGAGCT
ATGAGAAAGCGCCACGCTTCCCGAAGGGAGAAAGGCGGACAGGTATCCGGTAAGCGGCAGGGTCGGAACA
GGAGAGCGCACGAGGGAGCTTCCAGGGGGAAACGCCTGGTATCTTTATAGTCCTGTCGGGTTTCGCCACC
TCTGACTTGAGCGTCGATTTTTGTGATGCTCGTCAGGGGGGCGGAGCCTATGGAAAAACGCCAGCAACGC
GGCCTTTTTACGGTTCCTGGCCTTTTGCTGGCCTTTTGCTCACATGTTCTTTCCTGCGTTATCCCCTGAT
TCTGTGGATAACCGTATTACCGCCTTTGAGTGAGCTGATACCGCTCGCCGCAGCCGAACGACCGAGCGCA
GCGAGTCAGTGAGCGAGGAAGCGGAAGAGCGCCCAATACGCAAACCGCCTCTCCCCGCGCGTTGGCCGAT
TCATTAATGCAGCTGGCACGACAGGTTTCCCGACTGGAAAGCGGGCAGTGAGCGCAACGCAATTAATGTG
AGTTAGCTCACTCATTAGGCACCCCAGGCTTTACACTTTATGCTTCCGGCTCGTATGTTGTGTGGAATTG
TGAGCGGATAACAATTTCACACAGGAAACAGCTATGACCATGATTACGCCAAGCGCGCAATTAACCCTCA
CTAAAGGGAACAAAAGCTGGAGCTGCAAGC
