>Addgene plasmid #141474 | TFORF0014 | depositor partial sequence | sequence record 276559 | Insert
ACCGCCACCATGGACATGGCCCAGGAGCCAGTGACCTTCAGGGACGTGGCCATCTACTTCTCAAGGGAGG
AGTGGGCGTGTCTGGAACCCAGCCAGAGGGCCCTCTACCGGGACGTGATGCTGGACAACTTCAGCAGTGT
GGCTGCTCTGGGATTTTGCAGCCCCAGACCAGACCTCGTCTCTCGCCTGGAACAGTGGGAGGAGCCGTGG
GTTGAAGACCGGGAGAGACCTGAGTTCCAGGCAGTGCAGAGGGGACCCCGGCCAGGGGCAAGGAAGTCTG
CAGACCCCAAGAGACCTTGTGATCATCCAGCTTGGGCTCACAAGAAAACCCACGTGCGGCGAGAAAGAGC
CAGGGAAGGAAGCAGCTTTAGGAAGGGCTTCAGGCTGGACACGGATGACGGGCAGCTTCCCAGAGCTGCT
CCAGAAAGGACAGACGCCAAGCCCACGGCTTTCCCGTGTCAGGTGCTCACGCAGCGTTGTGGGCGGCGGC
CGGGCCGCAGAGAGCGCCGGAAGCAGCGCGCAGTAGAGCTGTCATTCATCTGCGGCACGTGCGGGAAGGC
GCTCAGCTGCCACAGCCGGCTGCTCGCTCACCAGACGGTGCACACGGGAACCAAGGCCTTCGAGTGCCCC
GAGTGCGGCCAGACCTTCCGGTGGGCTTCAAACCTGCAGCGCCACCAGAAGAACCACACGCGCGAGAAGC
CCTTCTGCTGCGAGGCCTGCGGGCAGGCGTTCAGCCTGAAGGACCGCCTGGCTCAGCACCGCAAGGTCCA
CACCGAGCACAGGCCCTACTCGTGTGGCGACTGTGGGAAAGCCTTCAAGCAGAAGTCCAACCTTCTCAGA
CACCAGCTGGTGCACACCGGGGAGCGGCCGTTCTACTGCGCGGACTGCGGCAAAGCCTTCCGGACCAAGG
AGAACCTCAGCCACCACCAGAGGGTCCACAGCGGGGAGAAGCCCTACACCTGTGCCGAGTGCGGCAAGTC
CTTCCGGTGGCCCAAGGGCTTCAGCATCCACCGGAGGCTGCACCTGACGAAGAGGTTCTACGAGTGCGGC
CACTGTGGGAAAGGCTTCCGTCACCTGGGGTTCTTCACGCGGCATCAGAGGACTCACAGGCACGGGGAGG
TGTAGTAATGAACTAGTCCGTAACTTGAAAGTATTTCGATTTCTTGGCTTTATATATCTTGTGGAAAGGA
CGAGAGCGTAATAATGGTACAACTCGT
