>Addgene plasmid #141474 | TFORF0014 | depositor partial sequence | sequence record 276560 | Barcode
GAGCGTAATAATGGTACAACTCGT
