>Addgene plasmid #141474 | TFORF0014 | addgene partial sequence | sequence record 316536 | WPRE-R 5'-CATAGCGTAAAAGGAGCAACA-3'
TTGTAATCCAGAGGTTGATTGTCGACTTAACGCGTACGAGTTGTACCATTATTACGCTCTCGTCCTTTCC
ACAAGATATATAAAGCCAAGAAATCGAAATACTTTCAAGTTACGGACTAGTTCATTACTACACCTCCCCG
TGCCTGTGAGTCCTCTGATGCCGCGTGAAGAACCCCAGGTGACGGAAGCCTTTCCCACAGTGGCCGCACT
CGTAGAACCTCTTCGTCAGGTGCAGCCTCCGGTGGATGCTGAAGCCCTTGGGCCACCGGAAGGACTTGCC
GCACTCGGCACAGGTGTAGGGCTTCTCCCCGCTGTGGACCCTCTGGTGGTGGCTGAGGTTCTCCTTGGTC
CGGAAGGCTTTGCCGCAGTCCGCGCAGTAGAACGGCCGCTCCCCGGTGTGCACCAGCTGGTGTCTGAGAA
GGTTGGACTTCTGCTTGAAGGCTTTCCCACAGTCGCCACACGAGTAGGGCCTGTGCTCGGTGTGGACCTT
GCGGTGCTGAGCCAGGCGGTCCTTCAGGCTGAACGCCTGCCCGCAGGCCTCGCAGCAGAAGGGCTTCTCG
CGCGTGTGGTTCTTCTGGTGGCGCTGCAGGTTTGAAGCCCACCGGAAGGTCTGGCC
